Addgene plasmid #123505: pMK-Prrn (N. tabacum) BPrrn16
Purpose: MoChlo kit
Depositing lab: Scott Lenaghan & C. Neal Stewart. Depositing organization: University of Tennessee Institute of Agriculture. Publication: MoChlo: A versatile modular cloning toolbox for chloroplast biotechnology. Occhialini A, Piatek A, Pfotenhauer AC, Frazier TP, Stewart CN, Lenaghan S. Plant Physiol. 2019 Jan 24. pii: pp.18.01220. doi: 10.1104/pp.18.01220. PubMed 30679266.
Backbone
  Vector backbone: pMK-T
  Vector type: Synthetic Biology
Growth in bacteria
  Bacterial resistance: Kanamycin, 50 μg/mL
  Growth temperature: 37°C
  Growth strain: Top10
  Copy number: High Copy
Gene/Insert
  Gene/Insert name: Prrn (N. tabacum) BPrrn16
  Cloning method: Restriction Enzyme; 5′ cloning site Unknown (unknown if destroyed)
Terms and licenses: Academic/Nonprofit Terms; Industry Terms: Not Available to Industry
Depositor comments: All inserts have been produced by gene synthesis and cloned in the indicated backbone vector. The insert is a chloroplast promoter designed for Golden-Gate cloning. The Original Material was developed in the performance of research that was funded by Grant Nos. ARPA-E: DE-AR000660 & DARPA: D17AC00016.
How to cite: pMK-Prrn (N. tabacum) BPrrn16 was a gift from Scott Lenaghan & C. Neal Stewart (Addgene plasmid # 123505 ; http://n2t.net/addgene:123505 ; RRID:Addgene_123505)
