[The description below was written by a language model from this plasmid's Addgene catalogue record and pLannotate feature annotations shown in this document.]
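Description:
pMK-Prrn (N. tabacum) BPrrn16 is a small (about 2.5 kb) synthetic-biology part plasmid from the MoChlo kit, a modular cloning toolbox for chloroplast biotechnology. It is built on the pMK-T gene-synthesis backbone and is propagated in E. coli as a high-copy plasmid through a ColE1/pUC-type origin. Selection is with kanamycin, conferred by an aminoglycoside phosphotransferase (NeoR/KanR) gene that the annotation places directly downstream of an AmpR (bla) promoter. The remaining annotated features are a T7 promoter and short fragments of an M13 origin, lacZα, lacI and an RSF origin. These appear to be backbone remnants or partial sequence matches and have no evident role in the function of the part.

The payload is a synthesized chloroplast promoter, named Prrn and attributed to Nicotiana tabacum. By general convention, Prrn denotes the strong plastid ribosomal RNA operon promoter widely used to drive transgenes in the plastid genome. The depositor states that the insert was designed for Golden Gate cloning, so it serves as a promoter module to be released and assembled in order with other kit parts into chloroplast expression cassettes or transformation vectors. The automated feature table does not annotate the promoter itself. It most plausibly lies in the unannotated stretch between the T7 promoter and the lacI-like fragment, but its exact boundaries are not given. The record also does not state the Type IIS enzyme, the overhangs that flank the part, or the meaning of the "BPrrn16" designation.
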