Features (pLannotate 1.2.2; 8 found; start..end, strand, type, name):
      3..134     -  rep_origin     M13 ori (fragment): M13 bacteriophage origin of replication; arrow indicates direction of (+) strand synthesis
    155..311     -  CDS            lacZα (fragment): LacZα fragment of β-galactosidase; lacZ fragment
    320..338     +  promoter       T7 promoter: promoter for bacteriophage T7 RNA polymerase
    582..629     -  CDS            lacI (fragment): lac repressor; lacI; The lac repressor binds to the lac operator to inhibit transcription in E. coli. This inhibition can be relieved by adding lactose or isopropyl-β-D-thiogalactopyranoside (IPTG).
    666..706     -  rep_origin     RSF ori (fragment): Plasmids containing the RSF 1030 origin of replication can be propagated in E. coli cells that contain additional plasmids with compatible origins.
    784..1372    -  rep_origin     ori: high-copy-number ColE1/pMB1/pBR322/pUC origin of replication
   1546..2340    -  CDS            NeoR/KanR: aminoglycoside phosphotransferase confers resistance to neomycin, kanamycin, and G418 (Geneticin®)
   2341..2445    -  promoter       AmpR promoter: bla
>Addgene plasmid #123505 | pMK-Prrn (N. tabacum) BPrrn16 | addgene full sequence | sequence record 247838 | Addgene NGS Result
CTAAATTGTAAGCGTTAATATTTTGTTAAAATTCGCGTTAAATTTTTGTTAAATCAGCTCATTTTTTAAC
CAATAGGCCGAAATCGGCAAAATCCCTTATAAATCAAAAGAATAGACCGAGATAGGGTTGAGTGGCCGCT
ACAGGGCGCTCCCATTCGCCATTCAGGCTGCGCAACTGTTGGGAAGGGCGTTTCGGTGCGGGCCTCTTCG
CTATTACGCCAGCTGGCGAAAGGGGGATGTGCTGCAAGGCGATTAAGTTGGGTAACGCCAGGGTTTTCCC
AGTCACGACGTTGTAAAACGACGGCCAGTGAGCGCGACGTAATACGACTCACTATAGGGCGAATTGAAGG
AAGGCCGTCAAGGCCACGTGTCTTGTCCAGAGCTCGGTCTCAGGAGGCTCCCCCGCCGTCGTTCAATGAG
AATGGATAAGAGGCTCGTGGGATTGACGTGAGGGGGCAGGGATGGCTATTTTTCTGGGAGCGAACTCCGG
GCGAATACGAAGCGCTTGGATACAGTTGTAGGGAGGGATTTTACTTGAGACCGGTACCTGGAGCACAAGA
CTGGCCTCATGGGCCTTCCTTTCACTGCCCGCTTTCCAGTCGGGAAACCTGTCGTGCCAGCTGCATTAAC
ATGGTCATAGCTGTTTCCTTGCGTATTGGGCGCTCTCCGCTTCCTCGCTCACTGACTCGCTGCGCTCGGT
CGTTCGGGTAAAGCCTGGGGTGCCTAATGAGCAAAAGGCCAGCAAAAGGCCAGGAACCGTAAAAAGGCCG
CGTTGCTGGCGTTTTTCCATAGGCTCCGCCCCCCTGACGAGCATCACAAAAATCGACGCTCAAGTCAGAG
GTGGCGAAACCCGACAGGACTATAAAGATACCAGGCGTTTCCCCCTGGAAGCTCCCTCGTGCGCTCTCCT
GTTCCGACCCTGCCGCTTACCGGATACCTGTCCGCCTTTCTCCCTTCGGGAAGCGTGGCGCTTTCTCATA
GCTCACGCTGTAGGTATCTCAGTTCGGTGTAGGTCGTTCGCTCCAAGCTGGGCTGTGTGCACGAACCCCC
CGTTCAGCCCGACCGCTGCGCCTTATCCGGTAACTATCGTCTTGAGTCCAACCCGGTAAGACACGACTTA
TCGCCACTGGCAGCAGCCACTGGTAACAGGATTAGCAGAGCGAGGTATGTAGGCGGTGCTACAGAGTTCT
TGAAGTGGTGGCCTAACTACGGCTACACTAGAAGAACAGTATTTGGTATCTGCGCTCTGCTGAAGCCAGT
TACCTTCGGAAAAAGAGTTGGTAGCTCTTGATCCGGCAAACAAACCACCGCTGGTAGCGGTGGTTTTTTT
GTTTGCAAGCAGCAGATTACGCGCAGAAAAAAAGGATCTCAAGAAGATCCTTTGATCTTTTCTACGGGGT
CTGACGCTCAGTGGAACGAAAACTCACGTTAAGGGATTTTGGTCATGAGATTATCAAAAAGGATCTTCAC
CTAGATCCTTTTAAATTAAAAATGAAGTTTTAAATCAATCTAAAGTATATATGAGTAAACTTGGTCTGAC
AGTTATTAGAAAAATTCATCCAGCAGACGATAAAACGCAATACGCTGGCTATCCGGTGCCGCAATGCCAT
ACAGCACCAGAAAACGATCCGCCCATTCGCCGCCCAGTTCTTCCGCAATATCACGGGTGGCCAGCGCAAT
ATCCTGATAACGATCCGCCACGCCCAGACGGCCGCAATCAATAAAGCCGCTAAAACGGCCATTTTCCACC
ATAATGTTCGGCAGGCACGCATCACCATGGGTCACCACCAGATCTTCGCCATCCGGCATGCTCGCTTTCA
GACGCGCAAACAGCTCTGCCGGTGCCAGGCCCTGATGTTCTTCATCCAGATCATCCTGATCCACCAGGCC
CGCTTCCATACGGGTACGCGCACGTTCAATACGATGTTTCGCCTGATGATCAAACGGACAGGTCGCCGGG
TCCAGGGTATGCAGACGACGCATGGCATCCGCCATAATGCTCACTTTTTCTGCCGGCGCCAGATGGCTAG
ACAGCAGATCCTGACCCGGCACTTCGCCCAGCAGCAGCCAATCACGGCCCGCTTCGGTCACCACATCCAG
CACCGCCGCACACGGAACACCGGTGGTGGCCAGCCAGCTCAGACGCGCCGCTTCATCCTGCAGCTCGTTC
AGCGCACCGCTCAGATCGGTTTTCACAAACAGCACCGGACGACCCTGCGCGCTCAGACGAAACACCGCCG
CATCAGAGCAGCCAATGGTCTGCTGCGCCCAATCATAGCCAAACAGACGTTCCACCCACGCTGCCGGGCT
ACCCGCATGCAGGCCATCCTGTTCAATCATACTCTTCCTTTTTCAATATTATTGAAGCATTTATCAGGGT
TATTGTCTCATGAGCGGATACATATTTGAATGTATTTAGAAAAATAAACAAATAGGGGTTCCGCGCACAT
TTCCCCGAAAAGTGCCAC
