>Addgene plasmid #123505 | pMK-Prrn (N. tabacum) BPrrn16 | depositor partial sequence | sequence record 235633 | Prrn (N. tabacum) BPrrn16
GCTCCCCCGCCGTCGTTCAATGAGAATGGATAAGAGGCTCGTGGGATTGACGTGAGGGGGCAGGGATGGC
TATTTTTCTGGGAGCGAACTCCGGGCGAATACGAAGCGCTTGGATACAGTTGTAGGGAGGGATTT
